Addgene plasmid #41003: pCI-6.24
Depositing lab: James Inglese. Depositing organization: National Center for Advancing Translational Sciences (NCATS). Publication: A coincidence reporter-gene system for high-throughput screening. Cheng KC, Inglese J. Nat Methods. 2012 Oct;9(10):937. doi: 10.1038/nmeth.2170. PubMed 23018994.
Backbone
  Vector backbone: pGL3-Enhancer
  Backbone manufacturer: Promega
  Backbone size w/o insert (bp): 5064
  Total vector size (bp): 6200
  Modifications to backbone: The STOP codon of FLuc was removed and replaced by an in-frame EcoRI site.
  Vector type: Mammalian Expression, Luciferase
Growth in bacteria
  Bacterial resistance: Ampicillin, 100 μg/mL
  Growth temperature: 37°C
  Growth strain: DH5alpha
  Copy number: High Copy
Gene/Insert 1
  Gene/Insert name: GSG-P2A-RLuc
  Insert size (bp): 1014
  Cloning method: Restriction Enzyme; 5′ cloning site EcoRI (not destroyed); 3′ cloning site EcoRI (not destroyed)
  Sequencing primers: 5′ RVprimer3
Gene/Insert 2
  Gene/Insert name: 4XCRE + Minimal promoter
  Insert size (bp): 128
  Cloning method: Restriction Enzyme; 5′ cloning site HindIII (not destroyed); 3′ cloning site HindIII (not destroyed)
  Sequencing primers: 5′ Luc-F; 3′ EBV-Rev
Terms and licenses: Academic/Nonprofit Terms; Industry Terms: Not Available to Industry
Depositor comments: Please note that the E304V point mutation found in the Addgene sequence does not affect the activity of this plasmid.
How to cite: pCI-6.24 was a gift from James Inglese (Addgene plasmid # 41003 ; http://n2t.net/addgene:41003 ; RRID:Addgene_41003)
