[The description below was written by a language model from this plasmid's Addgene catalogue record and pLannotate feature annotations shown in this document.]
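Description:
pCI-6.24 is a mammalian luciferase reporter plasmid built on the Promega pGL3-Enhancer backbone, about 6.2 kb in total. It is designed as a "coincidence" reporter for high-throughput screening. In bacteria it is maintained at high copy through a ColE1/pUC-type origin and selected with ampicillin via the β-lactamase gene. An f1 origin is also present, which permits single-stranded DNA production. The plasmid carries no mammalian selection marker, so the record points to transient transfection use.

The reporter unit is driven by four copies of the cAMP response element (4XCRE) placed upstream of a minimal TATA-box promoter with low basal activity, so transcription depends on CRE activation. This promoter controls a single open reading frame. The stop codon of the firefly luciferase (luc+) gene was replaced by an in-frame EcoRI site, into which a GSG-P2A-Renilla luciferase cassette was inserted. The P2A peptide causes ribosomal skipping, so one transcript yields firefly and Renilla luciferases as separate proteins in roughly equal amounts. The transcript is terminated by the SV40 late poly(A) signal. The downstream SV40 enhancer fragment is the element that characterises the pGL3-Enhancer backbone. A synthetic poly(A) signal and a transcriptional pause site lie upstream of the promoter and limit read-through from the backbone.

Because the two luciferases are unrelated enzymes, a compound that genuinely modulates the CRE pathway should change both signals together. A compound that acts directly on one reporter enzyme will change only one signal, which helps identify screening artefacts. The depositor notes an E304V point mutation in the sequenced plasmid that does not affect its activity; the record does not say which coding sequence carries it.
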