Features (pLannotate 1.2.2; 14 found; start..end, strand, type, name):
    152..183     +  promoter       minP: minimal TATA-box promoter with low basal activity
    222..1871    +  CDS            luciferase: firefly luciferase; luc+; enhanced luc+ version of the luciferase gene
   1944..2879    +  CDS            Rluc: luciferase from the anthozoan coelenterate Renilla reniformis (sea pansy)
   2923..3044    -  polyA_signal   SV40 poly(A) signal: SV40 polyadenylation signal
   3067..3135    -  CDS            large T antigen (fragment): large T antigen from SV40 (simian virus 40)
   3157..3391    -  promoter       SV40 promoter (fragment): SV40 enhancer and early promoter
   3397..3529    +  CDS            TcR (fragment): tetracycline efflux protein; tet; confers resistance to tetracycline
   3709..4297    -  rep_origin     ori: high-copy-number ColE1/pMB1/pBR322/pUC origin of replication
   4468..5328    -  CDS            AmpR: β-lactamase; bla; confers resistance to ampicillin, carbenicillin, and related antibiotics
   5329..5433    -  promoter       AmpR promoter: bla
   5460..5888    +  rep_origin     f1 ori (sequence partly withheld): f1 bacteriophage origin of replication; arrow indicates direction of (+) strand synthesis
   5920..5987    -  CDS            lacZα (fragment): LacZα fragment of β-galactosidase; lacZ fragment
   6046..6094    +  polyA_signal   poly(A) signal: synthetic polyadenylation signal
   6108..6199    +  misc_feature   pause site: RNA polymerase II transcriptional pause signal from the human α2 globin gene
>Addgene plasmid #41003 | pCI-6.24 | depositor full sequence | sequence record 54359 | pCI-6.24 sequence 6206 bps
GGTACCGAGCTCTTACGCGTGCTAGCCCGGGCTCGAGATCTGCGATCTAAGTAAGCTTGCTCGAGATCTG
CGATCTAAGAGCCTGACGTCAGAGAGCCTGACGTCAGAGAGCCTGACGTCAGAGAGCCTGACGTCAGAGG
AATTCAGACACTAGAGGGTATATAATGGAAGCTCGACTTCCAGCTTAAGCTTGGCATTCCGGTACTGTTG
GTAAAGCCACCATGGAAGACGCCAAAAACATAAAGAAAGGCCCGGCGCCATTCTATCCGCTGGAAGATGG
AACCGCTGGAGAGCAACTGCATAAGGCTATGAAGAGATACGCCCTGGTTCCTGGAACAATTGCTTTTACA
GATGCACATATCGAGGTGGACATCACTTACGCTGAGTACTTCGAAATGTCCGTTCGGTTGGCAGAAGCTA
TGAAACGATATGGGCTGAATACAAATCACAGAATCGTCGTATGCAGTGAAAACTCTCTTCAATTCTTTAT
GCCGGTGTTGGGCGCGTTATTTATCGGAGTTGCAGTTGCGCCCGCGAACGACATTTATAATGAACGTGAA
TTGCTCAACAGTATGGGCATTTCGCAGCCTACCGTGGTGTTCGTTTCCAAAAAGGGGTTGCAAAAAATTT
TGAACGTGCAAAAAAAGCTCCCAATCATCCAAAAAATTATTATCATGGATTCTAAAACGGATTACCAGGG
ATTTCAGTCGATGTACACGTTCGTCACATCTCATCTACCTCCCGGTTTTAATGAATACGATTTTGTGCCA
GAGTCCTTCGATAGGGACAAGACAATTGCACTGATCATGAACTCCTCTGGATCTACTGGTCTGCCTAAAG
GTGTCGCTCTGCCTCATAGAACTGCCTGCGTGAGATTCTCGCATGCCAGAGATCCTATTTTTGGCAATCA
AATCATTCCGGATACTGCGATTTTAAGTGTTGTTCCATTCCATCACGGTTTTGGAATGTTTACTACACTC
GGATATTTGATATGTGGATTTCGAGTCGTCTTAATGTATAGATTTGAAGAAGAGCTGTTTCTGAGGAGCC
TTCAGGATTACAAGATTCAAAGTGCGCTGCTGGTGCCAACCCTATTCTCCTTCTTCGCCAAAAGCACTCT
GATTGACAAATACGATTTATCTAATTTACACGAAATTGCTTCTGGTGGCGCTCCCCTCTCTAAGGAAGTC
GGGGAAGCGGTTGCCAAGAGGTTCCATCTGCCAGGTATCAGGCAAGGATATGGGCTCACTGAGACTACAT
CAGCTATTCTGATTACACCCGAGGGGGATGATAAACCGGGCGCGGTCGGTAAAGTTGTTCCATTTTTTGA
AGCGAAGGTTGTGGATCTGGATACCGGGAAAACGCTGGGCGTTAATCAAAGAGGCGAACTGTGTGTGAGA
GGTCCTATGATTATGTCCGGTTATGTAAACAATCCGGAAGCGACCAACGCCTTGATTGACAAGGATGGAT
GGCTACATTCTGGAGACATAGCTTACTGGGACGAAGACGAACACTTCTTCATCGTTGACCGCCTGAAGTC
TCTGATTAAGTACAAAGGCTATCAGGTGGCTCCCGCTGAATTGGAATCCATCTTGCTCCAACACCCCAAC
ATCTTCGACGCAGGTGTCGCAGGTCTTCCCGACGATGACGCCGGTGAACTTCCCGCCGCCGTTGTTGTTT
TGGAGCACGGAAAGACGATGACGGAAAAAGAGATCGTGGATTACGTCGCCAGTCAAGTAACAACCGCGAA
AAAGTTGCGCGGAGGAGTTGTGTTTGTGGACGAAGTACCGAAAGGTCTTACCGGAAAACTCGACGCAAGA
AAAATCAGAGAGATCCTCATAAAGGCCAAGAAGGGCGGAAAGATCGCCGTGGAATTCGGAAGCGGAGCTA
CTAACTTCAGCCTGCTGAAGCAGGCTGGAGACGTGGAGGAGAACCCTGGACCTATGACTTCGAAAGTTTA
TGATCCAGAACAAAGGAAACGGATGATAACTGGTCCGCAGTGGTGGGCCAGATGTAAACAAATGAATGTT
CTTGATTCATTTATTAATTATTATGATTCAGAAAAACATGCAGAAAATGCTGTTATTTTTTTACATGGTA
ACGCGGCCTCTTCTTATTTATGGCGACATGTTGTGCCACATATTGAGCCAGTAGCGCGGTGTATTATACC
AGACCTTATTGGTATGGGCAAATCAGGCAAATCTGGTAATGGTTCTTATAGGTTACTTGATCATTACAAA
TATCTTACTGCATGGTTTGAACTTCTTAATTTACCAAAGAAGATCATTTTTGTCGGCCATGATTGGGGTG
CTTGTTTGGCATTTCATTATAGCTATGAGCATCAAGATAAGATCAAAGCAATAGTTCACGCTGAAAGTGT
AGTAGATGTGATTGAATCATGGGATGAATGGCCTGATATTGAAGAAGATATTGCGTTGATCAAATCTGAA
GAAGGAGAAAAAATGGTTTTGGAGAATAACTTCTTCGTGGAAACCATGTTGCCATCAAAAATCATGAGAA
AGTTAGAACCAGAAGAATTTGCAGCATATCTTGAACCATTCAAAGAGAAAGGTGAAGTTCGTCGTCCAAC
ATTATCATGGCCTCGTGAAATCCCGTTAGTAAAAGGTGGTAAACCTGACGTTGTACAAATTGTTAGGAAT
TATAATGCTTATCTACGTGCAAGTGATGATTTACCAAAAATGTTTATTGAATCGGACCCAGGATTCTTTT
CCAATGCTATTGTTGAAGGTGCCAAGAAGTTTCCTAATACTGAATTTGTCAAAGTAAAAGGTCTTCATTT
TTCGCAAGAAGATGCACCTGATGAAATGGGAAAATATATCAAATCGTTCGTTGTGCGAGTTCTCAAAAAT
GAACAATAAGAATTCTAGAGTCGGGGCGGCCGGCCGCTTCGAGCAGACATGATAAGATACATTGATGAGT
TTGGACAAACCACAACTAGAATGCAGTGAAAAAAATGCTTTATTTGTGAAATTTGTGATGCTATTGCTTT
ATTTGTAACCATTATAAGCTGCAATAAACAAGTTAACAACAACAATTGCATTCATTTTATGTTTCAGGTT
CAGGGGGAGGTGTGGGAGGTTTTTTAAAGCAAGTAAAACCTCTACAAATGTGGTAAAATCGATAAGGATC
TGAACGATGGAGCGGAGAATGGGCGGAACTGGGCGGAGTTAGGGGCGGGATGGGCGGAGTTAGGGGCGGG
ACTATGGTTGCTGACTAATTGAGATGCATGCTTTGCATACTTCTGCCTGCTGGGGAGCCTGGGGACTTTC
CACACCTGGTTGCTGACTAATTGAGATGCATGCTTTGCATACTTCTGCCTGCTGGGGAGCCTGGGGACTT
TCCACACCCTAACTGACACACATTCCACAGCGGATCCGTCGACCGATGCCCTTGAGAGCCTTCAACCCAG
TCAGCTCCTTCCGGTGGGCGCGGGGCATGACTATCGTCGCCGCACTTATGACTGTCTTCTTTATCATGCA
ACTCGTAGGACAGGTGCCGGCAGCGCTCTTCCGCTTCCTCGCTCACTGACTCGCTGCGCTCGGTCGTTCG
GCTGCGGCGAGCGGTATCAGCTCACTCAAAGGCGGTAATACGGTTATCCACAGAATCAGGGGATAACGCA
GGAAAGAACATGTGAGCAAAAGGCCAGCAAAAGGCCAGGAACCGTAAAAAGGCCGCGTTGCTGGCGTTTT
TCCATAGGCTCCGCCCCCCTGACGAGCATCACAAAAATCGACGCTCAAGTCAGAGGTGGCGAAACCCGAC
AGGACTATAAAGATACCAGGCGTTTCCCCCTGGAAGCTCCCTCGTGCGCTCTCCTGTTCCGACCCTGCCG
CTTACCGGATACCTGTCCGCCTTTCTCCCTTCGGGAAGCGTGGCGCTTTCTCATAGCTCACGCTGTAGGT
ATCTCAGTTCGGTGTAGGTCGTTCGCTCCAAGCTGGGCTGTGTGCACGAACCCCCCGTTCAGCCCGACCG
CTGCGCCTTATCCGGTAACTATCGTCTTGAGTCCAACCCGGTAAGACACGACTTATCGCCACTGGCAGCA
GCCACTGGTAACAGGATTAGCAGAGCGAGGTATGTAGGCGGTGCTACAGAGTTCTTGAAGTGGTGGCCTA
ACTACGGCTACACTAGAAGAACAGTATTTGGTATCTGCGCTCTGCTGAAGCCAGTTACCTTCGGAAAAAG
AGTTGGTAGCTCTTGATCCGGCAAACAAACCACCGCTGGTAGCGGTGGTTTTTTTGTTTGCAAGCAGCAG
ATTACGCGCAGAAAAAAAGGATCTCAAGAAGATCCTTTGATCTTTTCTACGGGGTCTGACGCTCAGTGGA
ACGAAAACTCACGTTAAGGGATTTTGGTCATGAGATTATCAAAAAGGATCTTCACCTAGATCCTTTTAAA
TTAAAAATGAAGTTTTAAATCAATCTAAAGTATATATGAGTAAACTTGGTCTGACAGTTACCAATGCTTA
ATCAGTGAGGCACCTATCTCAGCGATCTGTCTATTTCGTTCATCCATAGTTGCCTGACTCCCCGTCGTGT
AGATAACTACGATACGGGAGGGCTTACCATCTGGCCCCAGTGCTGCAATGATACCGCGAGACCCACGCTC
ACCGGCTCCAGATTTATCAGCAATAAACCAGCCAGCCGGAAGGGCCGAGCGCAGAAGTGGTCCTGCAACT
TTATCCGCCTCCATCCAGTCTATTAATTGTTGCCGGGAAGCTAGAGTAAGTAGTTCGCCAGTTAATAGTT
TGCGCAACGTTGTTGCCATTGCTACAGGCATCGTGGTGTCACGCTCGTCGTTTGGTATGGCTTCATTCAG
CTCCGGTTCCCAACGATCAAGGCGAGTTACATGATCCCCCATGTTGTGCAAAAAAGCGGTTAGCTCCTTC
GGTCCTCCGATCGTTGTCAGAAGTAAGTTGGCCGCAGTGTTATCACTCATGGTTATGGCAGCACTGCATA
ATTCTCTTACTGTCATGCCATCCGTAAGATGCTTTTCTGTGACTGGTGAGTACTCAACCAAGTCATTCTG
AGAATAGTGTATGCGGCGACCGAGTTGCTCTTGCCCGGCGTCAATACGGGATAATACCGCGCCACATAGC
AGAACTTTAAAAGTGCTCATCATTGGAAAACGTTCTTCGGGGCGAAAACTCTCAAGGATCTTACCGCTGT
TGAGATCCAGTTCGATGTAACCCACTCGTGCACCCAACTGATCTTCAGCATCTTTTACTTTCACCAGCGT
TTCTGGGTGAGCAAAAACAGGAAGGCAAAATGCCGCAAAAAAGGGAATAAGGGCGACACGGAAATGTTGA
ATACTCATACTCTTCCTTTTTCAATATTATTGAAGCATTTATCAGGGTTATTGTCTCATGAGCGGATACA
TATTTGAATGTATTTAGAAAAATAAACAAATAGGGGTTCCGCGCACATTTCCCCGAAAAGTGCCACCTG
[124 nt withheld, positions 5460-5583]
C
[91 nt withheld, positions 5585-5675]
A
[49 nt withheld, positions 5677-5725]
CCTTTGACGTTGGAGTCCACGTTCTTT
[37 nt withheld, positions 5753-5789]
ACCCTATCTCGGTCTATTCTTTTGATTTATAAGGGATTTTGCCGATTTCGGCCTATTGGTTAAAAAATGA
GCTGATTTAACAAAAATTTAACGCGAATTTTAACAAAATATTAACGCTTACAATTTGCCATTCGCCATTC
AGGCTGCGCAACTGTTGGGAAGGGCGATCGGTGCGGGCCTCTTCGCTATTACGCCAGCCCAAGCTACCAT
GATAAGTAAGTAATATTAAGGTACGGGAGGTACTTGGAGCGGCCGCAATAAAATATCTTTATTTTCATTA
CATCTGTGTGTTGGTTTTTTGTGTGAATCGATAGTACTAACATACGCTCTCCATCAAAACAAAACGAAAC
AAAACAAACTAGCAAAATAGGCTGTCCCCAGTGCAAGTGCAGGTGCCAGAACATTTCTCTATCGATA
