>Addgene plasmid #41003 | pCI-6.24 | addgene partial sequence | sequence record 55576 | Luc-F 5'-CAGTCAAGTAACAACCGCGA-3'
AAGGTCTTACCGGAAAACTCGACGCAAGAAAAATCAGAGAGATCCTCATAAAGGCCAAGAAGGGCGGAAA
GATCGCCGTGGAATTCGGAAGCGGAGCTACTAACTTCAGCCTGCTGAAGCAGGCTGGAGACGTGGAGGAG
AACCCTGGACCTATGACTTCGAAAGTTTATGATCCAGAACAAAGGAAACGGATGATAACTGGTCCGCAGT
GGTGGGCCAGATGTAAACAAATGAATGTTCTTGATTCATTTATTAATTATTATGATTCAGAAAAACATGC
AGAAAATGCTGTTATTTTTTTACATGGTAACGCGGCCTCTTCTTATTTATGGCGACATGTTGTGCCACAT
ATTGAGCCAGTAGCGCGGTGTATTATACCAGACCTTATTGGTATGGGCAAATCAGGCAAATCTGGTAATG
GTTCTTATAGGTTACTTGATCATTACAAATATCTTACTGCATGGTTTGAACTTCTTAATTTACCAAAGAA
GATCATTTTTGTCGGCCATGATTGGGGTGCTTGTTTGGCATTTCATTATAGCTATGAGCATCAAGATAAG
ATCAAAGCAATAGTTCACGCTGAAAGTGTAGTAGATGTGATTGAATCATGGGATGAATGGCCTGATATTG
AAGAAGATATTGCGTTGATCAAATCTGAAGAAGGAGAAAAAATGGTTTTGGAGAATAACTTCTTCGTGGA
AACCATGTTGCCATCAAAAATCATGAGAAAGTTAGAACCAGAAGAATTTGCAGCATATCTTGAACCATTC
AAAGAGAAAGGTGAAGTTCGTCGTCCAACATTATCATGGCCTCGTGAAATCCCGTTAGTA
