>Addgene plasmid #41003 | pCI-6.24 | addgene partial sequence | sequence record 55597 | LucNRev 5'-CCTTATGCAGTTGCTCTCC-3'
CGCCGGGCCTTTCTTTATGTTTTTGGCGTCTTCCATGGTGGCTTTACCAACAGTACCGGAATGCCAAGCT
TAAGCTGGAAGTCGAGCTTCCTTATATACCCTCTAGTGTCTGAATTCCTCTGACGTCAGGCTCTCTGACG
TCAGGCTCTCTGACGTCAGGCTCTCTGACGTCAGGCTCTTAGATCGCAGATCTCGAGCAAGCTTACTTAG
ATCCAGATCTCGAGCCCGGGCTAGCACGCGTAAGAGCTCGGTACCTATCGATAGAGAAATGTTCTGGCAC
CTGCACTTGCACTGGGGACAGCCTATTTTGCTAGTTTGTTTTGTTTCGTTTTGTTTTGATGGAGAGCGTA
TGTTAGTACTATCGATTCACACAAAAAACCAACACACAGATGTAATGAAAATAAAGATATTTTATTGCGG
CCGCTCCAAGTACCTCCCGTACCTTAATATTACTTACTTATCATGGTAGCTTGGGCTGGCGTAATAGCGA
AGAGGCCCGCACCGATCGCCCTTCCCAACAGTTGCGCAGCCTGAATGGCGAATGGCAAATTGTAAGCGTT
AATATTTTGTTAAAATTCGCGTTAAATTTTTGTTAAATCAGCTCATTTTTTAACCAATAGGCCGAAATCG
GCAAAATCCCTTATAAATCAAAAGAATAGACCGAGATAGGGT
[37 nt withheld, positions 673-709]
AAAGAACGTGGACTCCAACGTCAAAGG
[49 nt withheld, positions 737-785]
TAATCAAGTTTTT
