>Addgene plasmid #41003 | pCI-6.24 | addgene partial sequence | sequence record 55599 | EBV_rev
CGACTCTAGAATTCTTATTGTTCATTTTTGAGAACTCGCACAACGAACGATTTGATATATTTTCCCATTT
CATCAGGTGCATCTTCTTGCGAAAAATGAAGACCTTTTACTTTGACAAATTCAGTATTAGGAAACTTCTT
GGCACCTTCAACAATAGCATTGGAAAAGAATCCTGGGTCCGATTCAATAAACATTTTTGGTAAATCATCA
CTTGCACGTAGATAAGCATTATAATTCCTAACAATTTGTACAACGTCAGGTTTACCACCTTTTACTAACG
GGATTTCACGAGGCCATGATAATGTTGGACGACGAACTTCACCTTTCTCTTTGAATGGTTCAAGATATGC
TGCAAATTCTTCTGGTTCTAACTTTCTCATGATTTTTGATGGCAACATGGTTTCCACGAAGAAGTTATTC
TCCAAAACCATTTTTTCTCCTTCTTCAGATTTGATCAACGCAATATCTTCTTCAATATCAGGCCATTCAT
CCCATGATTCAATCACATCTACTACACTTTCAGCGTGAACTATTGCTTTGATCTTATCTTGATGCTCATA
GCTATAATGAAATGCCAAACAAGCACCCCAATCATGGCCGACAAAAATGATCTTCTTTGGTAAATTAAGA
AGTTCAAACCATGCAGTAAGATATTTGTAATGATCAAGTAACCTATAAGAACCATTACCAGATTTGCCTG
ATTTGCCCATACCAATAAGGTCTGGTATAATACACCGCGCTACTGGCTCAATATGTGGCACAACATGTCG
CCATAAATAAGAAGAGGCCGCGTTACCATGT
